>Addgene plasmid #68271 | pTXB3-Flag PLK1 | addgene partial sequence | sequence record 121404 | T7 5'-TAATACGACTCACTATAGGG-3'
GCGANATTCCCTCTGAATATTTTGTTTAACTTTAAGAAGGAGATATAACCATGGCTAGCATGGACTANTA
AGACCATGACGGTGATTATAAAGATCATGACATCGATTACAAGGATGACGATGACAAGCTTATGAGTGCT
GCAGTGACTGCAGGGAAGCTGGCACGGGCACCGGCCGACCCTGGGAAAGCCGGGGTCCCCGGAGTTGCAG
CTCCCGGAGCTCCGGCGGCGGCTCCACCGGCGAAAGAGATCCCGGAGGTCCTAGTGGACCCACGCAGCCG
GCGGCGCTATGTGCGGGGCCGCTTTTTGGGCAAGGGCGGCTTTGCCAAGTGCTTCGAGATCTCGGACGCG
GACACCAAGGAGGTGTTCGCGGGCAAGATTGTGCCTAAGTCTCTGCTGCTCAAGCCGCACCAGAGGGAGA
AGATGTCCATGGAAATATCCATTCACCGCAGCCTCGCCCACCAGCACGTCGTAGGATTCCACGGCTTTTT
CGAGGACAACGACTTCGTGTTCGTGGTGTTGGAGCTCTGCCGCCGGAGGTCTCTCCTGGAGCTGCACAAG
AGGAGGAAAGCCCTGACTGAGCCTGAGGCCCGATACTACCTACGGCAAATTGTGCTTGGCTGCCAGTACC
TGCACCGAAACCGAGTTATTCATCGAGACCTCAAGCTGGGCAACCTTTTCCTGAATGAAGATCTGGAGGT
GAAAATAGGGGATTTTGGACTGGCAACCAAAGTCGAATATGACGGGGAGAGGAAGAAGACCCTGTGTGGG
ACTCCTAATTACATAGCTCCCGAGGTGCTGAGCAAGAAAGGGCACAGTTTCGAGGTGGATGTGTGGTCCA
TTGGGTGTATCATGTATACCTTGTTAGTGGGCAAACCACCTTTTGAGACTTCTTGCCTAAAAGAGACCTA
CCTCCGGATCAAGAAGAATGAATACAGTATTCCCAAGCACATCAACCCCGTGGCCGCCTCCCTCATCCAG
AAGATGCTTCAGACAGATCCCACTGCCCGCCCAACCATTAACGAGCTGCTTAATGACGAGTTCTTTACTT
CTGGCTATATCCCTGCCCGTCTCCCCATCACC
