>Addgene plasmid #68271 | pTXB3-Flag PLK1 | addgene partial sequence | sequence record 121408 | MxeInt-R 5'-AGGGCAACTAGTGCATCTCC-3'
AGGAGGCCTTGAGACGGTTGCTGGCCGAGCGTGAGCTCAGCAGCTTGTCCACCATAGTGCGGGCGTAGCG
GAGCCGGCTGGCCAGCTCCTTGCAGCAGCCGTACTCCTCCAGGAGACTCAGGCGGTATGTGCGGAAGTCC
CGCTTCTCGTCGATGTAGGTCACGGCTGCCATCAGTGGGCACAAGATGAGCTTGGTGTGATCCTGGAAGA
AGTTGATCTGCACGCTGCCGTTGCTGAGGTGCAGGATGATGGCGCTGCGGGTGCGGAACCAGGTCCGTAG
GTAGGGCAGCCGGGCGAGCTCATCACCTTCGCGCGGCGTGATGTTGGCACCTGCCTTCAGCAAGTGCTCG
CTCATGTAATTGCGGAAATATTTAAGGAGGGTGATCTTCTTCATCAAGGAGTTGGGATGGGAACTCACGG
TGAGGTAGGACTCAGTGCCGTCACGCTCTATGTACTGCAGGCTGTCACCATCATTGTAGAGGATGAGGCG
TGTTGAGTCATTGAAGAGCACCCCCACGCTGTTATCACAGAGCTGATACCCAAGGCCGTACTTGTCCGAA
TAGTCCACCCACTTGCTGACCCAGAAGATGGGGATGCAGGCAGGATCCTCAGCCTCCTCTTGCCTGACCA
GCCCACGCTCCGAGGGCTTGGAGGCATTGACACTGTGCAGCTGCTGCAGCATGTCACTGAGGTGGCAGTC
GACCACCTCACCTGTCTCTCGAACCACTGGTTCTTCTTTTTCCCGGGGACGCTCAGGCAGGGGGTTCTCC
AAGCCTTTATTGAGGACTGTGAGGGGCTTCCGGTTGCTGGGGTCCAGGCTGCTGGGAGCAATCGAAAACC
TTGGTGGAATGGTCAGGCAGGTGATGGGGAGACGGGCAGGGATATAGCCAGAAGTAAAGAACTCGTCATT
AAGCAGCTCGTTAATGGTTGGGCGGGCAGTGGGATCTGTCTGAAGCATCTTCTGGATGAGGGAGGCGGCC
ACGGGGTTGATGTGCTTGGGAATACTGTATTCATTCTTCTTGATCCGGAGGTAGGTCTCTTTTAGGCAAG
AAGTCTCAAAAGGTGGTTTGCCCACTAACAAGGTATACATGATACACCCAATGGACCACACATCCACCTC
GAAACTGTGCCCTTTCTTGCTCAGCACCTCGGGAGCTATGTAATTAGGAGTCCCACACAGGGTCT
