[The description below was written by a language model from this plasmid's Addgene catalogue record.]
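Description:
pTXB3-Flag PLK1 is a bacterial expression plasmid for producing human polo-like kinase 1 (PLK1, also known as PLK or STPK13) in E. coli. The name refers to pTXB3, but the record lists the backbone as pTXB1, a commercial vector of about 6.7 kb without insert that belongs to an intein-mediated purification system. The plasmid is selected with ampicillin. Its copy number is recorded as unknown, and the record gives no origin of replication or cloning method. No feature table is provided, so details of other backbone elements cannot be confirmed here.

PLK1 is expressed from a T7 promoter, so it needs a host that supplies T7 RNA polymerase. This fits the depositor's comment that BL21 cells should be used for protein production, with a standard cloning strain used for propagation. The insert carries an N-terminal Flag epitope tag. At its C terminus it is fused in frame to the backbone-encoded Mxe intein and chitin binding domain. In this type of arrangement, the chitin binding domain captures the fusion protein on chitin resin. Thiol-induced self-cleavage of the intein then releases the target protein from the bound tag without a protease, and can leave a reactive C-terminal thioester suitable for protein ligation. The Flag tag stays on the released kinase, where it can be used for detection or immunoaffinity purification. The stated purpose is simply bacterial expression of Plk1, and the record does not specify any downstream applications for the recombinant protein.
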