Addgene plasmid #68271: pTXB3-Flag PLK1
Purpose: bacterial expression of Plk1
Depositing lab: Stefano Ferrari. Depositing organization: University of Zurich.
Backbone
  Vector backbone: pTXB1
  Backbone manufacturer: NEB
  Backbone size w/o insert (bp): 6700
  Vector type: Bacterial Expression
Growth in bacteria
  Bacterial resistance: Ampicillin, 100 μg/mL
  Growth temperature: 37°C
  Growth strain: DH5alpha
  Copy number: Unknown
Gene/Insert
  Gene/Insert name: PLK1 (alt name: polo-like kinase 1)
  Species: H. sapiens (human)
  Entrez Gene: PLK1 (a.k.a. PLK, STPK13)
  Promoter: T7
  Tag / fusion protein: Flag (N terminal on insert); Mxe intein/chitin binding domain (C terminal on backbone)
  Cloning method: Unknown
  Sequencing primers: 5′ T7; 3′ MxeInt-R AGGGCAACTAGTGCATCTCC
Terms and licenses: Academic/Nonprofit Terms; Industry Terms: Not Available to Industry
Depositor comments: Use BL21 cells for protein production
How to cite: pTXB3-Flag PLK1 was a gift from Stefano Ferrari (Addgene plasmid # 68271 ; http://n2t.net/addgene:68271 ; RRID:Addgene_68271)
